>Addgene plasmid #86589 | Ubiquitin K63C | addgene full sequence | sequence record 171441 | Addgene NGS Result
CCGACACCATCGAATGGTGCAAAACCTTTCGCGGTATGGCATGATAGCGCCCGGAAGAGAGTCAATTCAG
GGTGGTGAATGTGAAACCAGTAACGTTATACGATGTCGCAGAGTATGCCGGTGTCTCTTATCAGACCGTT
TCCCGCGTGGTGAACCAGGCCAGCCACGTTTCTGCGAAAACGCGGGAAAAAGTGGAAGCGGCGATGGCGG
AGCTGAATTACATTCCCAACCGCGTGGCACAACAACTGGCGGGCAAACAGTCGTTGCTGATTGGCGTTGC
CACCTCCAGTCTGGCCCTGCACGCGCCGTCGCAAATTGTCGCGGCGATTAAATCTCGCGCCGATCAACTG
GGTGCCAGCGTGGTGGTGTCGATGGTAGAACGAAGCGGCGTCGAAGCCTGTAAAGCGGCGGTGCACAATC
TTCTCGCGCAACGCGTCAGTGGGCTGATCATTAACTATCCGCTGGATGACCAGGATGCCATTGCTGTGGA
AGCTGCCTGCACTAATGTTCCGGCGTTATTTCTTGATGTCTCTGACCAGACACCCATCAACAGTATTATT
TTCTCCCATGAAGACGGTACGCGACTGGGCGTGGAGCATCTGGTCGCATTGGGTCACCAGCAAATCGCGC
TGTTAGCGGGCCCATTAAGTTCTGTCTCGGCGCGTCTGCGTCTGGCTGGCTGGCATAAATATCTCACTCG
CAATCAAATTCAGCCGATAGCGGAACGGGAAGGCGACTGGAGTGCCATGTCCGGTTTTCAACAAACCATG
CAAATGCTGAATGAGGGCATCGTTCCCACTGCGATGCTGGTTGCCAACGATCAGATGGCGCTGGGCGCAA
TGCGCGCCATTACCGAGTCCGGGCTGCGCGTTGGTGCGGATATTTCGGTAGTGGGATACGACGATACCGA
AGACAGCTCATGTTATATCCCGCCGTTAACCACCATCAAACAGGATTTTCGCCTGCTGGGGCAAACCAGC
GTGGACCGCTTGCTGCAACTCTCTCAGGGCCAGGCGGTGAAGGGCAATCAGCTGTTGCCCGTCTCACTGG
TGAAAAGAAAAACCACCCTGGCGCCCAATACACAAACCGCCTCTCCCCGCGCGTTGGCCGATTCATTAAT
GCAGCTGGCACGACAGGTTTCCCGACTGGAAAGCGGGCAGTGAGCGCAACGCAATTAATGTAAGTTAGCT
CACTCATTAGGCACAATTCTCATGTTTGACAGCTTATCATCGACTGCACGGTGCACCAATGCTTCTGGCG
TCAGGCAGCCATCGGAAGCTGTGGTATGGCTGTGCAGGTCGTAAATCACTGCATAATTCGTGTCGCTCAA
GGCGCACTCCCGTTCTGGATAATGTTTTTTGCGCCGACATCATAACGGTTCTGGCAAATATTCTGAAATG
AGCTGTTGACAATTAATCATCGGCTCGTATAATGTGTGGAATTGTGAGCGGATAACAATTTCACACAGGA
AACAGCCAGTCCGTTTAGGTGTTTTCACGAGCAATTGACCAACAAGGACCATAGATTATGAAAATCCATC
ACCATCACCATCACGAAGAAGGTAAACTGGTAATCTGGATTAACGGCGATAAAGGCTATAACGGTCTCGC
TGAAGTCGGTAAGAAATTCGAGAAAGATACCGGAATTAAAGTCACCGTTGAGCATCCGGATAAACTGGAA
GAGAAATTCCCACAGGTTGCGGCAACTGGCGATGGCCCTGACATTATCTTCTGGGCACACGACCGCTTTG
GTGGCTACGCTCAATCTGGCCTGTTGGCTGAAATCACCCCGGACAAAGCGTTCCAGGACAAGCTGTATCC
GTTTACCTGGGATGCCGTACGTTACAACGGCAAGCTGATTGCTTACCCGATCGCTGTTGAAGCGTTATCG
CTGATTTATAACAAAGATCTGCTGCCGAACCCGCCAAAAACCTGGGAAGAGATCCCGGCGCTGGATAAAG
AACTGAAAGCGAAAGGTAAGAGCGCGCTGATGTTCAACCTGCAAGAACCGTACTTCACCTGGCCGCTGAT
TACTGCTGACGGGGGTTATGCGTTCAAGTATGAAAACGGCAAGTACGACATTAAAGACGTGGGCGTGGAT
AACGCTGGCGCGAAAGCGGGTCTGACCTTCCTGGTTGACCTGATTAAAAACAAACACATGAATGCAGACA
CCGATTACTCCATCGCAGAAGCTGCCTTTAATAAAGGCGAAACAGCGATGACCATCAACGGCCCGTGGGC
ATGGTCCAACATCGACACCAGCAAAGTGAATTATGGTGTAACGGTACTGCCGACCTTCAAGGGTCAACCA
TCCAAACCGTTCGTTGGCGTGCTGAGCGCAGGTATTAACGCCGCCAGTCCGAACAAAGAGCTGGCAAAAG
AGTTCCTCGAAAACTATCTGCTGACTGATGAAGGTCTGGAAGCGGTTAATAAAGACAAACCGCTGGGTGC
CGTAGCGCTGAAGTCTTACGAGGAAGAGTTGGTGAAAGATCCGCGTATTGCCGCCACTATGGAAAACGCC
CAGAAAGGTGAAATCATGCCGAACATCCCGCAGATGTCCGCTTTCTGGTATGCCGTGCGTACTGCGGTGA
TCAACGCCGCCAGCGGTCGTCAGACTGTCGATGAAGCCCTGAAAGACGCGCAGACTAATTCGAGCTCTGA
AAACCTGTATTTTCAGTCCGCTCAGATCTTCGTCAAGACGTTAACCGGTAAAACCATAACTCTGGAAGTT
GAACCATCCGATACCATCGAAAACGTTAAGGCTAAAATTCAAGACAAGGAAGGAATTCCACCTGATCAAC
AAAGATTGATCTTTGCCGGTAAGCAGCTCGAGGACGGTAGAACGCTGTCTGATTACAACATTCAGTGCGA
GTCGACCTTACATCTTGTCTTAAGACTAAGAGGTGGTTAAGGATCCGAATTCCCTGCAGGTAATTAAATA
AGCTTCAAATAAAACGAAAGGCTCAGTCGAAAGACTGGGCCTTTCGTTTTATCTGTTGTTTGTCGGTGAA
CGCTCTCCTGAGTAGGACAAATCCGCCGGGAGCGGATTTGAACGTTGCGAAGCAACGGCCCGGAGGGTGG
CGGGCAGGACGCCCGCCATAAACTGCCAGGCATCAAATTAAGCAGAAGGCCATCCTGACGGATGGCCTTT
TTGCGTTTCTACAAACTCTTTCGGTCCGTTGTTTATTTTTCTAAATACATTCAAATATGTATCCGCTCAT
GAGACAATAACCCTGATAAATGCTTCAATAATATTGAAAAAGGAAGAGTATGAGTATTCAACATTTCCGT
GTCGCCCTTATTCCCTTTTTTGCGGCATTTTGCCTTCCTGTTTTTGCTCACCCAGAAACGCTGGTGAAAG
TAAAAGATGCTGAAGATCAGTTGGGTGCACGAGTGGGTTACATCGAACTGGATCTCAACAGCGGTAAGAT
CCTTGAGAGTTTTCGCCCCGAAGAACGTTTCCCAATGATGAGCACTTTTAAAGTTCTGCTATGTGGCGCG
GTATTATCCCGTGTTGACGCCTGGCAAGAGCAACTCGGTCGCCGCATACACTATTCTCAGAATGACTTGG
TTGAGTACTCACCAGTCACAGAAAAGCATCTTACGGATGGCATGACAGTAAGAGAATTATGCAGTGCTGC
CATAACCATGAGTGATAACACTGCGGCCAACTTACTTCTGACAACGATCGGAGGACCGAAGGAGCTAACC
GCTTTTTTGCACAACATGGGGGATCATGTAACTCGCCTTGATCGTTGGGAACCGGAGCTGAATGAAGCCA
TACCAAACGACGAGCGTGACACCACGATGCCTGTAGCAATGGCAACAACGTTGCGCAAACTATTAACTGG
CGAACTACTTACTCTAGCTTCCCGGCAACAATTAATAGACTGGATGGAGGCGGATAAAGTTGCAGGACCA
CTTCTGCGCTCGGCCCTTCCGGCTGGCTGGTTTATTGCTGATAAATCTGGAGCCGGTGAGCGTGGGTCTC
GCGGTATCATTGCAGCACTGGGGCCAGATGGTAAGCCCTCCCGTATCGTAGTTATCTACACGACGGGGAG
TCAGGCAACTATGGATGAACGAAATAGACAGATCGCTGAGATAGGTGCCTCACTGATTAAGCATTGGTAA
CTGTCAGACCAAGTTTACTCATATATACTTTAGATTGATTTCCTTAGGACTGAGCGTCAACCCCGTAGAA
AAGATCAAAGGATCTTCTTGAGATCCTTTTTTTCTGCGCGTAATCTGCTGCTTGCAAACAAAAAAACCAC
CGCTACCAGCGGTGGTTTGTTTGCCGGATCAAGAGCTACCAACTCTTTTTCCGAAGGTAACTGGCTTCAG
CAGAGCGCAGATACCAAATACTGTCCTTCTAGTGTAGCCGTAGTTAGGCCACCACTTCAAGAACTCTGTA
GCACCGCCTACATACCTCGCTCTGCTAATCCTGTTACCAGTGGCTGCTGCCAGTGGCGATAAGTCGTGTC
TTACCGGGTTGGACTCAAGACGATAGTTACCGGATAAGGCGCAGCGGTCGGGCTGAACGGGGGGTTCGTG
CACACAGCCCAGCTTGGAGCGAACGACCTACACCGAACTGAGATACCTACAGCGTGAGCTATGAGAAAGC
GCCACGCTTCCCGAAGGGAGAAAGGCGGACAGGTATCCGGTAAGCGGCAGGGTCGGAACAGGAGAGCGCA
CGAGGGAGCTTCCAGGGGGAAACGCCTGGTATCTTTATAGTCCTGTCGGGTTTCGCCACCTCTGACTTGA
GCGTCGATTTTTGTGATGCTCGTCAGGGGGGCGGAGCCTATGGAAAAACGCCAGCAACGCGGCCTTTTTA
CGGTTCCTGGCCTTTTGCTGGCCTTTTGCTCACATGTTCTTTCCTGCGTTATCCCCTGATTCTGTGGATA
ACCGTATTACCGCCTTTGAGTGAGCTGATACCGCTCGCCGCAGCCGAACGACCGAGCGCAGCGAGTCAGT
GAGCGAGGAAGCGGAAGAGCGCCTGATGCGGTATTTTCTCCTTACGCATCTGTGCGGTATTTCACACCGC
ATATAAGGTGCACTGTGACTGGGTCATGGCTGCGCCCCGACACCCGCCAACACCCGCTGACGCGCCCTGA
CGGGCTTGTCTGCTCCCGGCATCCGCTTACAGACAAGCTGTGACCGTCTCCGGGAGCTGCATGTGTCAGA
GGTTTTCACCGTCATCACCGAAACGCGCGAGGCAGCTGCGGTAAAGCTCATCAGCGTGGTCGTGCAGCGA
TTCACAGATGTCTGCCTGTTCATCCGCGTCCAGCTCGTTGAGTTTCTCCAGAAGCGTTAATGTCTGGCTT
CTGATAAAGCGGGCCATGTTAAGGGCGGTTTTTTCCTGTTTGGTCACTGATGCCTCCGTGTAAGGGGGAT
TTCTGTTCATGGGGGTAATGATACCGATGAAACGAGAGAGGATGCTCACGATACGGGTTACTGATGATGA
ACATGCCCGGTTACTGGAACGTTGTGAGGGTAAACAACTGGCGGTATGGATGCGGCGGGACCAGAGAAAA
ATCACTCAGGGTCAATGCCAGCGCTTCGTTAATACAGATGTAGGTGTTCCACAGGGTAGCCAGCAGCATC
CTGCGATGCAGATCCGGAACATAATGGTGCAGGGCGCTGACTTCCGCGTTTCCAGACTTTACGAAACACG
GAAACCGAAGACCATTCATGTTGTTGCTCAGGTCGCAGACGTTTTGCAGCAGCAGTCGCTTCACGTTCGC
TCGCGTATCGGTGATTCATTCTGCTAACCAGTAAGGCAACCCCGCCAGCCTAGCCGGGTCCTCAACGACA
GGAGCACGATCATGCGCACCCGTGGCCAGGACCCAACGCTGCCCGAAATT
Features (pLannotate 1.2.2; 19 found; start..end, strand, type, name):
      3..80      +  promoter       lacIq promoter: lacI (mutant); In the lacIq allele, a single base change in the promoter boosts expression of the lacI gene about 10-fold.
     81..1163    +  CDS            lacI: lac repressor; lacI; The lac repressor binds to the lac operator to inhibit transcription in E. coli. This inhibition can be relieved by adding lactose or isopropyl-β-D-thiogalactopyranoside (IPTG).
   1176..1197    +  protein_bind   CAP binding site: CAP binding activates transcription in the presence of cAMP. E. coli catabolite activator protein
   1216..1233    +  promoter       tet promoter (fragment): E. coli promoter for tetracycline efflux protein gene
   1406..1434    +  promoter       tac promoter: strong E. coli promoter; hybrid between the trp and lac UV5 promoters
   1442..1458    +  protein_bind   lac operator: The lac repressor binds to the lac operator to inhibit transcription in E. coli. This inhibition can be relieved by adding lactose or isopropyl-β-D-thiogalactopyranoside (IPTG). lac repressor encoded by lacI
   1537..1554    +  CDS            7xHis (fragment): 6xHis affinity tag
   1554..2646    +  CDS            MBP (fragment): maltose binding protein from E. coli; malE (mutated); This version of the gene does not encode a signal sequence, so MBP will remain in the cytosol.
   2659..2679    +  CDS            TEV site: tobacco etch virus (TEV) protease recognition and cleavage site
   2683..2907    +  CDS            ubiquitin: human ubiquitin
   2946..3032    +  terminator     rrnB T1 terminator: Escherichia coli rrnB; transcription terminator T1 from the E. coli rrnB gene
   3124..3151    +  terminator     rrnB T2 terminator: transcription terminator T2 from the E. coli rrnB gene
   3198..3269    +  promoter       AmpR promoter: bla
   3270..4130    +  CDS            AmpR: β-lactamase; bla; confers resistance to ampicillin, carbenicillin, and related antibiotics
   4218..4806    +  rep_origin     ori: high-copy-number ColE1/pMB1/pBR322/pUC origin of replication
   4992..5044    -  misc_feature   bom (fragment): basis of mobility region from pBR322
   5055..5074    -  misc_feature   bom (fragment): basis of mobility region from pBR322
   5176..5367    -  CDS            rop: Rop protein, which maintains plasmids at low copy number; rop
   5384..5764    +  CDS            YPB1_ECOLX: Protein predicted: Swiss-Prot protein existence level 4. From Escherichia coli.
