[The description below was written by a language model from this plasmid's Addgene catalogue record and pLannotate feature annotations shown in this document.]
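Description:
Ubiquitin K63C is a 5,860 nt bacterial expression plasmid built on the pMAL-c5X backbone for producing a human ubiquitin point mutant in E. coli. It replicates from a ColE1/pMB1-type origin. The presence of the rop gene, along with fragments of the pBR322 bom region, is consistent with the record's low-copy designation, even though the origin annotation carries a generic high-copy label. Selection is by ampicillin through the bla β-lactamase gene and its own promoter.

The expression cassette is driven by the tac promoter, a strong trp/lac hybrid, followed by a lac operator. The plasmid also carries lacI under the lacIq promoter, so the repressor is supplied in cis at elevated levels and transcription stays off until it is induced with IPTG or lactose. The open reading frame encodes an N-terminal His6 tag fused to maltose binding protein. This MBP version lacks a signal sequence, so the fusion remains in the cytosol. A TEV protease recognition site and then the ubiquitin coding sequence follow, with the rrnB T1 and T2 terminators downstream. The His6-MBP partner allows affinity purification on nickel or amylose resin and generally aids solubility, and TEV cleavage releases ubiquitin from the tag.

The insert carries a K63C substitution, replacing lysine 63, one of the sites used for polyubiquitin chain linkage, with cysteine. Because wild-type ubiquitin has no cysteine, this creates a unique thiol for site-specific chemistry. The stated purpose is expression of this mutant for cross-linking studies, and the associated work concerns protein ligation and bioconjugation. The cloning method is not recorded.
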