Addgene plasmid #86589: Ubiquitin K63C
Purpose: Bacterial expression of Ubiquitin K63C for cross linking studies
Depositing lab: Sharon Rozovsky. Depositing organization: University of Delaware. Publication: Utilizing Selenocysteine for Expressed Protein Ligation and Bioconjugations. Liu J, Chen Q, Rozovsky S. J Am Chem Soc. 2017 Feb 10. doi: 10.1021/jacs.6b10991. PubMed 28186733.
Backbone
  Vector backbone: pMAL-c5X
  Vector type: Bacterial Expression
Growth in bacteria
  Bacterial resistance: Ampicillin, 100 μg/mL
  Growth temperature: 37°C
  Growth strain: DH5alpha
  Copy number: Low Copy
Gene/Insert
  Gene/Insert name: Ubiquitin
  Species: H. sapiens (human)
  Mutation: TEV site; K63C
  Entrez Gene: UBC (a.k.a. HMG20)
  Promoter: Tac
  Tag / fusion protein: His6-MBP (N terminal on backbone)
  Cloning method: Unknown
  Sequencing primers: 5′ MBP-F; 3′ TGTCCTACTCAGGAGAGCGTTCAC
Terms and licenses: Academic/Nonprofit Terms; Industry Terms
How to cite: Ubiquitin K63C was a gift from Sharon Rozovsky (Addgene plasmid # 86589 ; http://n2t.net/addgene:86589 ; RRID:Addgene_86589)
