>Addgene plasmid #86589 | Ubiquitin K63C | depositor partial sequence | sequence record 168785 | C-term of MBP-TEV site and the followed insert
NNNNNNNNNNNNNGTCTTTCGACTGAGCCTTTCGTTTTATTTGAAGCTTATTTAATTACCTGCAGGGAAT
TCGGATCCTTAACCACCTCTTAGTCTTAAGACAAGATGTAAGGTCGACTCGCACTGAATGTTGTAATCAG
ACAGCGTTCTACCGTCCTCGAGCTGCTTACCGGCAAAGATCAATCTTTGTTGATCAGGTGGAATTCCTTC
CTTGTCTTGAATTTTAGCCTTAACGTTTTCGATGGTATCGGATGGTTCAACTTCCAGAGTTATGGTTTTA
CCGGTTAACGTCTTGACGAAGATCTGAGCGGACTGAAAATACAGGTTTTCAGAGCTCGAATTAGTCTGCG
CGTCTTTCAGGGCTTCATCGACAGTCTGACGACCGCTGGCGGCGTTGATCACCGCAGTACGCACGGCATA
CCAGAAAGCGGACATCTGCGGGATGTTCGGCATGATTTCACCTTTCTGGGCGTTTTCCATAGTGGCGGCA
ATACGCGGATCTTTCACCAACTCTTCCTCGTAAGACTTCAGCGCTACGGCACCCAGCGGTTTGTCTTTAT
TAACCGCTTCCAGACCTTCATCAGTCAGCAGATAGTTTTCGAGGAACTCTTTTGCCAGCTCTTTGTTCGG
ACTGGCGGCGTTAATACCTGCGCTCAGCACGCCAACGAACGGTTTGGATGGTTGACCCTTGAAGGTCGGC
AGTACCGTTACACCATAATTCACTTTGCTGGTGTCGATGTTGGACCATGCCCACGGGCCGTTGATGGTCA
TCGCTGTTTCGCCTTTATTAAAAGGCAGCTTCTGCGATGGAGTAATCGGNGTCTGCATTCATGNGTTTGT
TTTTAATCNNNCAACCNGGAANNCAGACCCGCTTTCGCCNCNGCGTTATCCACNNCCCACGTNNTANGNC
NNACTGNCNNTTTCNNNANNNANNNCANNACCCCGTCAGCAGNANCNNCGNNNNGGNGANTANGNNNNGN
NGNNNACNTCANNNNNNNNNNANCNTNNNNTNNNNNT
